Addgene plasmid #58876: FRB_LD 0_CS G_tTA-BFP
Purpose: MESA target chain with Rapamycin FRB ectodomain, no linker domain, G cleavage sequence, and tTA-BFP fusion
Depositing lab: Joshua Leonard. Depositing organization: Northwestern University. Publication: Modular Extracellular Sensor Architecture for Engineering Mammalian Cell-based Devices. Daringer NM, Dudek RM, Schwarz KA, Leonard JN. ACS Synth Biol. 2014 Mar 11. 10.1021/sb400128g PubMed 24611683.
Backbone
  Vector backbone: pAAV
  Backbone size w/o insert (bp): 5518
  Total vector size (bp): 7768
  Vector type: Mammalian Expression, AAV
Growth in bacteria
  Bacterial resistance: Ampicillin, 100 μg/mL
  Growth temperature: 37°C
  Growth strain: NEB Stable
  Copy number: Unknown
Gene/Insert
  Gene/Insert name: MESA target chain with FRB ectodomain, cd28 transmembrane domain, wild type TEV cleavage sequence
  Species: Synthetic
  Insert size (bp): 2250
  Promoter: CMV
  Tag / fusion protein: EBFP (C terminal on insert)
  Cloning method: Restriction Enzyme; 5′ cloning site NheI (not destroyed); 3′ cloning site NotI (not destroyed)
  Sequencing primers: 5′ ATGTGCCGAGCCATCTCTCT; 3′ TTACTTGTACAGCTCGTCCA
Terms and licenses: Academic/Nonprofit Terms; Industry Terms: Not Available to Industry
How to cite: FRB_LD 0_CS G_tTA-BFP was a gift from Joshua Leonard (Addgene plasmid # 58876 ; http://n2t.net/addgene:58876 ; RRID:Addgene_58876)
