[The description below was written by a language model from this plasmid's Addgene catalogue record and pLannotate feature annotations shown in this document.]
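Description:
FRB_LD 0_CS G_tTA-BFP is a mammalian expression plasmid built on a pAAV backbone that encodes the "target chain" of a Modular Extracellular Sensor Architecture (MESA) receptor responsive to rapamycin. It is propagated in E. coli through a high-copy ColE1/pUC-type origin with ampicillin selection (AmpR), and it also carries an f1 origin. The expression cassette lies between two AAV2 inverted terminal repeats, so it could in principle be packaged into recombinant AAV, although the record describes its purpose only in terms of receptor expression. The catalogue lists a total size of 7768 bp, while the annotated sequence record is 7,737 nt, a small discrepancy the record does not explain.

The synthetic insert, cloned between NheI and NotI, is driven by the CMV enhancer/promoter and terminated by a β-globin polyadenylation signal. The reading frame begins with a short mouse CD4-derived fragment, probably a signal peptide. This is followed by the FRB rapamycin-binding ectodomain, which the annotation software matches to the T2098L FRB* variant. FRB is joined with no extracellular linker ("LD 0") to a CD28 transmembrane segment. On the intracellular side, a TEV protease cleavage site (the "G" variant, described as the wild-type sequence) precedes the tetracycline transactivator tTA (TetR fused to the VP16 activation domain), which carries a C-terminal EBFP2 tag.

In the MESA design, ligand-induced dimerisation brings this chain together with a partner chain carrying TEV protease. The protease cuts the site and releases tTA-BFP, which can then activate a tTA-responsive reporter or gene. The BFP fusion allows expression and localisation of the chain to be monitored. The construct is suited to testing and tuning engineered, ligand-triggered signalling in mammalian cells.
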