Features (pLannotate 1.2.2; 26 found; start..end, strand, type, name):
    175..554     +  enhancer       CMV enhancer: human cytomegalovirus immediate early enhancer
    555..758     +  promoter       CMV promoter: human cytomegalovirus (CMV) immediate early promoter
    754..787     +  LTR            5' LTR (truncated) (fragment): truncated 5' long terminal repeat (LTR) from HIV-1
    803..821     +  promoter       T7 promoter: promoter for bacteriophage T7 RNA polymerase
    847..924     +  CDS            Cd4 (fragment): CD4_MOUSE - Experimental evidence at protein level: Swiss-Prot protein existence level 1. Integral membrane glycoprotein that plays an essential role in the immune response and serves multiple functions in responses against both external and internal offenses. In T-cells, functions primarily as a coreceptor for MHC class II molecule:peptide complex. The antigens presented by class II peptides are derived from extracellular proteins while class I peptides are derived from cytosolic proteins. Interacts simultaneously with the T-cell receptor (TCR) and the MHC class II presented by antigen presen
    931..1197    +  CDS            FRB*: T2098L mutant of FKBP-rapamycin binding domain of human FRAP binds synthetic ligands such as AP21967
   1210..1287    +  CDS            Cd28 (fragment): CD28_MOUSE - Experimental evidence at protein level: Swiss-Prot protein existence level 1. Involved in T-cell activation, the induction of cell proliferation and cytokine production and promotion of T-cell survival. Enhances the production of IL4 and IL10 in T-cells in conjunction with TCR/CD3 ligation and CD40L costimulation. From Mus musculus (Mouse).
   1288..1307    +  CDS            TEV site (fragment): tobacco etch virus (TEV) protease recognition and cleavage site
   1309..1929    +  CDS            tetR: TETR2_ECOLX - Experimental evidence at protein level: Swiss-Prot protein existence level 1. TetR is the repressor of the tetracycline resistance element; its N-terminal region forms a helix-turn-helix structure and binds DNA. Binding of tetracycline to TetR reduces the repressor affinity for the tetracycline resistance gene (tetA) promoter operator sites. From Escherichia coli.
   2080..2312    +  CDS            VP16 AD (fragment): transcriptional activation domain of herpes simplex virus protein VP16 (Triezenberg et al., 1988; Cousens et al., 1989); UL48
   2344..3060    +  CDS            EBFP2: EBFP2 is a basic (constitutively fluorescent) blue fluorescent protein published in 2007, derived from Aequorea victoria. It is reported to be a rapidly-maturing monomer with moderate acid sensitivity.
   3065..3088    -  misc_feature   MCS (fragment): pBluescript multiple cloning site
   3103..3180    +  CDS            HBB (fragment): HBB_PONPY - Experimental evidence at transcript level: Swiss-Prot protein existence level 2. Involved in oxygen transport from the lung to the various peripheral tissues. From Pongo pygmaeus (Bornean orangutan).
   3184..3576    +  polyA_signal   β-globin poly(A): human β-globin polyadenylation signal
   3937..4064    +  repeat_region  AAV2 ITR (fragment): inverted terminal repeat of adeno-associated virus serotype 2 inverted
   4062..4134    +  CDS            lacZα (fragment): LacZα fragment of β-galactosidase; lacZ fragment
   4143..4496    +  CDS            M13 gene IV (fragment) (sequence partly withheld): pIV; IV; phage assembly
   4484..4939    +  rep_origin     f1 ori (sequence partly withheld): f1 bacteriophage origin of replication; arrow indicates direction of (+) strand synthesis
   5002..5405    +  CDS            M13 gene II (fragment) (sequence partly withheld): pII; II; replication
   5412..5511    -  misc_feature   bom (fragment): basis of mobility region from pBR322
   5613..5648    -  CDS            rop (fragment): Rop protein, which maintains plasmids at low copy number; rop
   5743..5847    +  promoter       AmpR promoter: bla
   5848..6708    +  CDS            AmpR: β-lactamase; bla; confers resistance to ampicillin, carbenicillin, and related antibiotics
   6879..7467    +  rep_origin     ori: high-copy-number ColE1/pMB1/pBR322/pUC origin of replication
   7650..7704    +  CDS            lacI (fragment): lac repressor; lacI; The lac repressor binds to the lac operator to inhibit transcription in E. coli. This inhibition can be relieved by adding lactose or isopropyl-β-D-thiogalactopyranoside (IPTG).
   7703..99      -  repeat_region  AAV2 ITR (across the origin): inverted terminal repeat of adeno-associated virus serotype 2 inverted
>Addgene plasmid #58876 | FRB_LD 0_CS G_tTA-BFP | depositor full sequence | sequence record 99612 | Full Sequence
GGGCAAAGCCCGGGCGTCGGGCGACCTTTGGTCGCCCGGCCTCAGTGAGCGAGCGAGCGCGCAGAGAGGG
AGTGGCCAACTCCATCACTAGGGGTTCCTTGTAGTTAATGATTAACCCGCCATGCTACTTATCTACGTAG
CCATGCTCTAGGGATCCGGCCAGATATACGCGTTGACATTGATTATTGACTAGTTATTAATAGTAATCAA
TTACGGGGTCATTAGTTCATAGCCCATATATGGAGTTCCGCGTTACATAACTTACGGTAAATGGCCCGCC
TGGCTGACCGCCCAACGACCCCCGCCCATTGACGTCAATAATGACGTATGTTCCCATAGTAACGCCAATA
GGGACTTTCCATTGACGTCAATGGGTGGAGTATTTACGGTAAACTGCCCACTTGGCAGTACATCAAGTGT
ATCATATGCCAAGTACGCCCCCTATTGACGTCAATGACGGTAAATGGCCCGCCTGGCATTATGCCCAGTA
CATGACCTTATGGGACTTTCCTACTTGGCAGTACATCTACGTATTAGTCATCGCTATTACCATGGTGATG
CGGTTTTGGCAGTACATCAATGGGCGTGGATAGCGGTTTGACTCACGGGGATTTCCAAGTCTCCACCCCA
TTGACGTCAATGGGAGTTTGTTTTGGCACCAAAATCAACGGGACTTTCCAAAATGTCGTAACAACTCCGC
CCCATTGACGCAAATGGGCGGTAGGCGTGTACGGTGGGAGGTCTATATAAGCAGAGCTCTCTGGCTAACT
AGAGAACCCACTGCTTACTGGCTTATCGAAATTAATACGACTCACTATAGGGAGACCCAAGCTGGCTAGC
GCCATCATGTGCCGAGCCATCTCTCTTAGGCGCTTGCTGCTGCTGCTGCTGCAGCTGTCACAACTCCTAG
CTGTCACTCAAGGGATGCTCGAGATGTGGCATGAAGGCCTGGAAGAGGCATCTCGTTTGTACTTTGGGGA
AAGGAACGTGAAAGGCATGTTTGAGGTGCTGGAGCCCTTGCATGCTATGATGGAACGGGGCCCCCAGACT
CTGAAGGAAACATCCTTTAATCAGGCCTATGGTCGAGATTTAATGGAGGCCCAAGAGTGGTGCAGGAAGT
ACATGAAATCAGGGAATGTCAAGGACCTCCTCCAAGCCTGGGACCTCTATTATCATGTGTTCCGACGAAT
CTCAAAGACTAGAACCGGTAAGCTTTTTTGGGCACTGGTCGTGGTTGCTGGAGTCCTGTTTTGTTATGGC
TTGCTAGTGACAGTGGCTCTTTGTGTTGAAAACCTGTATTTTCAGGGTATGTCTAGATTAGATAAAAGTA
AAGTGATTAACAGCGCATTAGAGCTGCTTAATGAGGTCGGAATCGAAGGTTTAACAACCCGTAAACTCGC
CCAGAAGCTAGGTGTAGAGCAGCCTACATTGTATTGGCATGTAAAAAATAAGCGGGCTTTGCTCGACGCC
TTAGCCATTGAGATGTTAGATAGGCACCATACTCACTTTTGCCCTTTAGAAGGGGAAAGCTGGCAAGATT
TTTTACGTAATAACGCTAAAAGTTTTAGATGTGCTTTACTAAGTCATCGCGATGGAGCAAAAGTACATTT
AGGTACACGGCCTACAGAAAAACAGTATGAAACTCTCGAAAATCAATTAGCCTTTTTATGCCAACAAGGT
TTTTCACTAGAGAATGCATTATATGCACTCAGCGCTGTGGGGCATTTTACTTTAGGTTGCGTATTGGAAG
ATCAAGAGCATCAAGTCGCTAAAGAAGAAAGGGAAACACCTACTACTGATAGTATGCCGCCATTATTACG
ACAAGCTATCGAATTATTTGATCACCAAGGTGCAGAGCCAGCCTTCTTATTCGGCCTTGAATTGATCATA
TGCGGATTAGAAAAACAACTTAAATGTGAAAGTGGGTCCGCGTACAGCCGCGCGCGTACGAAAAACAATT
ACGGGTCTACCATCGAGGGCCTGCTCGATCTCCCGGACGACGACGCCCCCGAAGAGGCGGGGCTGGCGGC
TCCGCGCCTGTCCTTTCTCCCCGCGGGACACACGCGCAGACTGTCGACGGCCCCCCCGACCGATGTCAGC
CTGGGGGACGAGCTCCACTTAGACGGCGAGGACGTGGCGATGGCGCATGCCGACGCGCTAGACGATTTCG
ATCTGGACATGTTGGGGGACGGGGATTCCCCGGGTCCGGGATTTACCCCCCACGACTCCGCCCCCTACGG
CGCTCTGGATATGGCCGACTTCGAGTTTGAGCAGATGTTTACCGATGCCCTTGGAATTGACGAGTACGGT
GGAGGTACCGGCGGAGGCTCCGGTGGTGGCTCTATGGTGAGCAAGGGCGAGGAGCTGTTCACCGGGGTGG
TGCCCATCCTGGTCGAGCTGGACGGCGACGTAAACGGCCACAAGTTCAGCGTGAGGGGCGAGGGCGAGGG
CGATGCCACCAACGGCAAGCTGACCCTGAAGTTCATCTGCACCACCGGCAAGCTGCCCGTGCCCTGGCCC
ACCCTCGTGACCACCCTGAGCCACGGCGTGCAGTGCTTCGCCCGCTACCCCGACCACATGAAGCAGCACG
ACTTCTTCAAGTCCGCCATGCCCGAAGGCTACGTCCAGGAGCGCACCATCTTCTTCAAGGACGACGGCAC
CTACAAGACCCGCGCCGAGGTGAAGTTCGAGGGCGACACCCTAGTGAACCGCATCGAGCTGAAGGGCGTC
GACTTCAAGGAGGACGGCAACATCCTGGGGCACAAGCTGGAGTACAACTTCAACAGCCACAACATCTATA
TCATGGCCGTCAAGCAGAAGAACGGCATCAAGGTGAACTTCAAGATCCGCCACAACGTGGAGGACGGCAG
CGTGCAGCTCGCCGACCACTACCAGCAGAACACCCCCATCGGCGACGGCCCCGTGCTGCTGCCCGACAGC
CACTACCTGAGCACCCAGTCCGTGCTGAGCAAAGACCCCAACGAGAAGCGCGATCACATGGTCCTGCTGG
AGTTCCGCACCGCCGCCGGGATCACTCTCGGCATGGACGAGCTGTACAAGTAATAGCGGCCGCCACCGCG
GTGGAGCTGTTTAAACCTCGAGCAATTCACCCCACCAGTGCAGGCTGCCTATCAGAAAGTGGTGGCTGGT
GTGGCTAATGCCCTGGCCCACAAGTATCACTAAGCTCGCTTTCTTGCTGTCCAATTTCTATTAAAGGTTC
CTTTGTTCCCTAAGTCCAACTACTAAACTGGGGATATTATGAAGGGCCTTGAGCATCTGGATTCTGCCTA
ATAAAAAACATTTATTTTCATTGCAATGATGTATTTAAATTATTTCTGAATATTTTACTAAAAAGGGAAT
GTGGGAGGTCAGTGCATTTAAAACATAAAGAAATGAAGAGCTAGTTCAAACCTTGGGAAAATACACTATA
TCTTAAACTCCATGAAAGAAGGTGAGGCTGCAAACAGTAATGCACATTGGCAACAGCCCCTGATGCCTAT
GCCTTATTCATCCCTCAGAAAAGGATTCAAGTAGAGGCTTGATTTGGAGGTTAAAGTTTTGCTATGCTGT
ATTTTACATTACTTATTGTTTTAGCTGTCCTCATGAATGTCTTTTCACTACCCATTTGCTTATCCTGCAT
CTCTCAGCCTTGACTCCACTCAGTTCTCTTGCTTAGAGATACCACCTTTCCCCTGAAGTGTTCCTTCCAT
GTTTTACGGCGAGATGGTTTCTCCTCGCCTGGCCACTCAGCCTTAGTTGTCTCTGTTGTCTTATAGAGGT
CTACTTGAAGAAGGAAAAACAGGGGGCATGGTTTGACTGTCCTGTGAGCCCTTCTTCCCTGCCTCCCCCA
CTCACAGTGACCCGGAATCCCTCGACATGGCAGTCTAGAGCATGGCTACGTAGATAAGTAGCATGGCGGG
TTAATCATTAACTACAAGGAACCCCTAGTGATGGAGTTGGCCACTCCCTCTCTGCGCGCTCGCTCGCTCA
CTGAGGCCGGGCGACCAAAGGTCGCCCGACGCCCGGGCTTTGCCCGGGCGGCCTCAGTGAGCGAGCGAGC
GCGCCAGCTGGCGTAATAGCGAAGAGGCCCGCACCGATCGCCCTTCCCAACAGTTGCGCAGCCTGAATGG
CGAATGGAATTCCAGACGATTGAGCGTCAAAATGTAGGTATTTCCATGAGCGTTTTTCCT
[38 nt withheld, positions 4191-4228]
C
[378 nt withheld, positions 4230-4607]
C
[91 nt withheld, positions 4609-4699]
A
[49 nt withheld, positions 4701-4749]
CCTTTGACGTTGGAGTCCACGTTCTTT
[37 nt withheld, positions 4777-4813]
ACCCTATCTCGGTCTATTCTTTTGATTTATAAGGGATTTTGCCGATTTCGGCCTATTGGTTAAAAAATGA
GCTGATTTAACAAAAATTTAACGCGAATTTTAACAAAAT
[37 nt withheld, positions 4923-4959]
T
[100 nt withheld, positions 4961-5060]
CTCAGGCAATGACCTGATAGCCTTTGTAG
[69 nt withheld, positions 5090-5158]
T
[44 nt withheld, positions 5160-5203]
ACCTACACATTACTCA
[44 nt withheld, positions 5220-5263]
TTGCGTTGAAATAAAGGCTTCTCCC
[83 nt withheld, positions 5289-5371]
TTCTTTGCCTTGCCTGTATGATTTATTGGATGTTGGAATTCCTGATGCGGTATTTTCTCCTTACGCATCT
GTGCGGTATTTCACACCGCATATGGTGCACTCTCAGTACAATCTGCTCTGATGCCGCATAGTTAAGCCAG
CCCCGACACCCGCCAACACCCGCTGACGCGCCCTGACGGGCTTGTCTGCTCCCGGCATCCGCTTACAGAC
AAGCTGTGACCGTCTCCGGGAGCTGCATGTGTCAGAGGTTTTCACCGTCATCACCGAAACGCGCGAGACG
AAAGGGCCTCGTGATACGCCTATTTTTATAGGTTAATGTCATGATAATAATGGTTTCTTAGACGTCAGGT
GGCACTTTTCGGGGAAATGTGCGCGGAACCCCTATTTGTTTATTTTTCTAAATACATTCAAATATGTATC
CGCTCATGAGACAATAACCCTGATAAATGCTTCAATAATATTGAAAAAGGAAGAGTATGAGTATTCAACA
TTTCCGTGTCGCCCTTATTCCCTTTTTTGCGGCATTTTGCCTTCCTGTTTTTGCTCACCCAGAAACGCTG
GTGAAAGTAAAAGATGCTGAAGATCAGTTGGGTGCACGAGTGGGTTACATCGAACTGGATCTCAACAGCG
GTAAGATCCTTGAGAGTTTTCGCCCCGAAGAACGTTTTCCAATGATGAGCACTTTTAAAGTTCTGCTATG
TGGCGCGGTATTATCCCGTATTGACGCCGGGCAAGAGCAACTCGGTCGCCGCATACACTATTCTCAGAAT
GACTTGGTTGAGTACTCACCAGTCACAGAAAAGCATCTTACGGATGGCATGACAGTAAGAGAATTATGCA
GTGCTGCCATAACCATGAGTGATAACACTGCGGCCAACTTACTTCTGACAACGATCGGAGGACCGAAGGA
GCTAACCGCTTTTTTGCACAACATGGGGGATCATGTAACTCGCCTTGATCGTTGGGAACCGGAGCTGAAT
GAAGCCATACCAAACGACGAGCGTGACACCACGATGCCTGTAGCAATGGCAACAACGTTGCGCAAACTAT
TAACTGGCGAACTACTTACTCTAGCTTCCCGGCAACAATTAATAGACTGGATGGAGGCGGATAAAGTTGC
AGGACCACTTCTGCGCTCGGCCCTTCCGGCTGGCTGGTTTATTGCTGATAAATCTGGAGCCGGTGAGCGT
GGGTCTCGCGGTATCATTGCAGCACTGGGGCCAGATGGTAAGCCCTCCCGTATCGTAGTTATCTACACGA
CGGGGAGTCAGGCAACTATGGATGAACGAAATAGACAGATCGCTGAGATAGGTGCCTCACTGATTAAGCA
TTGGTAACTGTCAGACCAAGTTTACTCATATATACTTTAGATTGATTTAAAACTTCATTTTTAATTTAAA
AGGATCTAGGTGAAGATCCTTTTTGATAATCTCATGACCAAAATCCCTTAACGTGAGTTTTCGTTCCACT
GAGCGTCAGACCCCGTAGAAAAGATCAAAGGATCTTCTTGAGATCCTTTTTTTCTGCGCGTAATCTGCTG
CTTGCAAACAAAAAAACCACCGCTACCAGCGGTGGTTTGTTTGCCGGATCAAGAGCTACCAACTCTTTTT
CCGAAGGTAACTGGCTTCAGCAGAGCGCAGATACCAAATACTGTCCTTCTAGTGTAGCCGTAGTTAGGCC
ACCACTTCAAGAACTCTGTAGCACCGCCTACATACCTCGCTCTGCTAATCCTGTTACCAGTGGCTGCTGC
CAGTGGCGATAAGTCGTGTCTTACCGGGTTGGACTCAAGACGATAGTTACCGGATAAGGCGCAGCGGTCG
GGCTGAACGGGGGGTTCGTGCACACAGCCCAGCTTGGAGCGAACGACCTACACCGAACTGAGATACCTAC
AGCGTGAGCTATGAGAAAGCGCCACGCTTCCCGAAGGGAGAAAGGCGGACAGGTATCCGGTAAGCGGCAG
GGTCGGAACAGGAGAGCGCACGAGGGAGCTTCCAGGGGGAAACGCCTGGTATCTTTATAGTCCTGTCGGG
TTTCGCCACCTCTGACTTGAGCGTCGATTTTTGTGATGCTCGTCAGGGGGGCGGAGCCTATGGAAAAACG
CCAGCAACGCGGCCTTTTTACGGTTCCTGGCCTTTTGCTGGCCTTTTGCTCACATGTTCTTTCCTGCGTT
ATCCCCTGATTCTGTGGATAACCGTATTACCGCCTTTGAGTGAGCTGATACCGCTCGCCGCAGCCGAACG
ACCGAGCGCAGCGAGTCAGTGAGCGAGGAAGCGGAAGAGCGCCCAATACGCAAACCGCCTCTCCCCGCGC
GTTGGCCGATTCATTAATGCAGCAGCTGCGCGCTCGCTCGCTCACTGAGGCCGCCC
