>Addgene plasmid #58876 | FRB_LD 0_CS G_tTA-BFP | addgene partial sequence | sequence record 97334 | EGFP-N 5'-CGTCGCCGTCCAGCTCGACCAG-3'
GCTCCTCGCCCTTGCTCACCATAGAGCCACCACCGGAGCCTCCGCCGGTACCTCCACCGTACTCGTCAAT
TCCAAGGGCATCGGTAAACATCTGCTCAAACTCGAAGTCGGCCATATCCAGAGCGCCGTAGGGGGCGGAG
TCGTGGGGGGTAAATCCCGGACCCGGGGAATCCCCGTCCCCCAACATGTCCAGATCGAAATCGTCTAGCG
CGTCGGCATGCGCCATCGCCACGTCCTCGCCGTCTAAGTGGAGCTCGTCCCCCAGGCTGACATCGGTCGG
GGGGGCCGTCGACAGTCTGCGCGTGTGTCCCGCGGGGAGAAAGGACAGGCGCGGAGCCGCCAGCCCCGCC
TCTTCGGGGGCGTCGTCGTCCGGGAGATCGAGCAGGCCCTCGATGGTAGACCCGTAATTGTTTTTCGTAC
GCGCGCGGCTGTACGCGGACCCACTTTCACATTTAAGTTGTTTTTCTAATCCGCATATGATCAATTCAAG
GCCGAATAAGAAGGCTGGCTCTGCACCTTGGTGATCAAATAATTCGATAGCTTGTCGTAATAATGGCGGC
ATACTATCAGTAGTAGGTGTTTCCCTTTCTTCTTTAGCGACTTGATGCTCTTGATCTTCCAATACGCAAC
CTAAAGTAAAATGCCCCACAGCGCTGAGTGCATATAATGCATTCTCTAGTGAAAAACCTTGTTGGCATAA
AAAGGCTAATTGATTTTCGAGAGTTTCATACTG
