>Addgene plasmid #58876 | FRB_LD 0_CS G_tTA-BFP | addgene partial sequence | sequence record 129129 | CMV-F 5'-CGCAAATGGGCGGTAGGCGTG-3'
ACTAGAGAACCCACTGCTTACTGGCTTATCGAAATTAATACGACTCACTATAGGGAGACCCAAGCTGGCT
AGCGCCATCATGTGCCGAGCCATCTCTCTTAGGCGCTTGCTGCTGCTGCTGCTGCAGCTGTCACAACTCC
TAGCTGTCACTCAAGGGATGCTCGAGATGTGGCATGAAGGCCTGGAAGAGGCATCTCGTTTGTACTTTGG
GGAAAGGAACGTGAAAGGCATGTTTGAGGTGCTGGAGCCCTTGCATGCTATGATGGAACGGGGCCCCCAG
ACTCTGAAGGAAACATCCTTTAATCAGGCCTATGGTCGAGATTTAATGGAGGCCCAAGAGTGGTGCAGGA
AGTACATGAAATCAGGGAATGTCAAGGACCTCCTCCAAGCCTGGGACCTCTATTATCATGTGTTCCGACG
AATCTCAAAGACTAGAACCGGTAAGCTTTTTTGGGCACTGGTCGTGGTTGCTGGAGTCCTGTTTTGTTAT
GGCTTGCTAGTGACAGTGGCTCTTTGTGTTGAAAACCTGTATTTTCAGGGTATGTCTAGATTAGATAAAA
GTAAAGTGATTAACAGCGCATTAGAGCTGCTTAATGAGGTCGGAATCGAAGGTTTAACAACCCGTAAACT
CGCCCAGAAGCTAGGTGTAGAGCAGCCTACATTGTATTGGCATGTAAAAAATAAGCGGGCTTTGCTCGAC
GCCTTAGCCATTGAGATGTTAGATAGGCACCATACTCACTTTTGCCCTTTAGAAGGGGAAAGCTGGCAAG
ATTTTTTACGTAATAACGCTAAAAGTTTTAGATGTGCTTTACTAAGTCATCGCGATGGAGCAAAAGTACA
TTTAGGTACAC
