>Addgene plasmid #58876 | FRB_LD 0_CS G_tTA-BFP | addgene partial sequence | sequence record 129130 | hbeta-globpA-R2 5'-GATGCTCAAGGCCCTTCATA-3'
AAGGAACCTTTAATAGAAATTGGACAGCAAGAAAGCGAGCTTAGTGATACTTGTGGGCCAGGGCATTAGC
CACACCAGCCACCACTTTCTGATAGGCAGCCTGCACTGGTGGGGTGAATTGCTCGAGGTTTAAACAGCTC
CACCGCGGTGGCGGCCGCTATTACTTGTACAGCTCGTCCATGCCGAGAGTGATCCCGGCGGCGGTGCGGA
ACTCCAGCAGGACCATGTGATCGCGCTTCTCGTTGGGGTCTTTGCTCAGCACGGACTGGGTGCTCAGGTA
GTGGCTGTCGGGCAGCAGCACGGGGCCGTCGCCGATGGGGGTGTTCTGCTGGTAGTGGTCGGCGAGCTGC
ACGCTGCCGTCCTCCACGTTGTGGCGGATCTTGAAGTTCACCTTGATGCCGTTCTTCTGCTTGACGGCCA
TGATATAGATGTTGTGGCTGTTGAAGTTGTACTCCAGCTTGTGCCCCAGGATGTTGCCGTCCTCCTTGAA
GTCGACGCCCTTCAGCTCGATGCGGTTCACTAGGGTGTCGCCCTCGAACTTCACCTCGGCGCGGGTCTTG
TAGGTGCCGTCGTCCTTGAAGAAGATGGTGCGCTCCTGGACGTAGCCTTCGGGCATGGCGGACTTGAAGA
AGTCGTGCTGCTTCATGTGGTCGGGGTAGCGGGCGAAGCACTGCACGCCGTGGCTCAGGGTGGTCACGAG
GGTGGGCCAGGGCACGGGCAGCTTGCCGGTGGTGCAGATGAACTTCAGGGTCAGCTTGCCGTTGGTGGCA
TCGCCCTCGCCCTCGCCCCTCACGCTGAACTTGTGGCCGTTTACGTCGCCGTCCAGCTCGACCAGGATGG
GCACCACCCCGGTGAACAGCTCCTCGCCCTTGCTCACCATAGAGCCACCACCGGAGCCTCCGCCGGTACC
